>Addgene plasmid #211841 | pDGB3_alpha1-pAtUBQ10:3xNLS-HA-LRR-NEL-mcherry-Tnos | addgene full sequence | sequence record 416932 | Addgene NGS Result
TAACGAATTCGTCTCAGGAGAGTCTAGCTCAACAGAGCTTTTAACCCAAATTGGTACAATAGAATACAAC
TTTAGATCATAATTCTCAAAAGAAAGAGATTCCTTAGCTATTCTATCTGCCACTCCATTTCCTTCTCGGC
TTGTATGCACAAGCATAAAATCCTCAAACTTGCTAAGTAGATACTTTATGTCTTGGATAATTGGATTGAG
ACTTGACAAGCATAACTTTCATGTAACCAAAGACACAAGTTGCTGAGAATCCACCTCAAAAATGATCTTC
CTATAATTGAATCGGGATAATGACAGCACAGCCCATCTAAGAGCCTCCACTTCTACTTCCAGCACGCTTC
TTACTTTTACCACAGCTCTTGCACCTAACCATAACACCTTCCCTGTATGATCGCGAAGCACCCACCCTAA
GCCACATTTTAATCCTTCTGTTGGCCATGCCCCATCAAAGTTGCACTTAACCCAAGATTGTGGTGGAGCT
TCCCATGTTTCTCGTCTGTCCCGACGGTGTTGTGGTTGGTGCTTTCCTTACATTCTGAGCCTCTTTCCTT
CTAATCCACTCATCTGCATCTTCTTGTGTCCTTACTAATACCTCATTGGTTCCAAATTCCCTCCCTTTAA
GCACCAGCTCGTTTCTGTTCTTCCACAGCCTCCCAAGTATCCAAGGGACTAAAGCCTCCACATTCTTCAG
ATCAGGATATTCTTGTTTAAGATGTTGAACTCTATGGAGGTTTGTATGAACTGATGATCTAGGACCGGAT
AAGTTCCCTTCTTCATAGCGAACTTATTCAAAGAATGTTTTGTGTATCATTCTTGTTACATTGTTATTAA
TGAAAAAATATTATTGGTCATTGGACTGAACACGAGTGTTAAATATGGACCAGGCCCCAAATAAGATCCA
TTGATATATGAATTAAATAACAAGAATAAATCGAGTCACCAAACCACTTGCCTTTTTTAACGAGACTTGT
TCACCAACTTGATACAAAAGTCATTATCCTATGCAAATCAATAATCATACAAAAATATCCAATAACACTA
AAAAATTAAAAGAAATGGATAATTTCACAATATGTTATACGATAAAGAAGTTACTTTTCCAAGAAATTCA
CTGATTTTATAAGCCCACTTGCATTAGATAAATGGCAAAAAAAAACAAAAAGGAAAAGAAATAAAGCACG
AAGAATTCTAGAAAATACGAAATACGCTTCAATGCAGTGGGACCCACGGTTCAATTATTGCCAATTTTCA
GCTCCACCGTATATTTAAAAAATAAAACGATAATGCTAAAAAAATATAAATCGTAACGATCGTTAAATCT
CAACGGCTGGATCTTATGACGACCGTTAGAAATTGTGGTTGTCGACGAGTCAGTAATAAACGGCGTCAAA
GTGGTTGCAGCCGGCACACACGAGTCGTGTTTATCAACTCAAAGCACAAATACTTTTCCTCAACCTAAAA
ATAAGGCAATTAGCCAAAAACAACTTTGCGTGTAAACAACGCTCAATACACGTGTCATTTTATTATTAGC
TATTGCTTCACCGCCTTAGCTTTCTCGTGACCTAGTCGTCCTCGTCTTTTCTTCTTCTTCTTCTATAAAA
CAATACCCAAAGAGCTCTTCTTCTTCACAATTCAGATTTCAATTTCTCAAAATCTTAAAAACTTTCTCTC
AATTCTCTCTACCGTGATCAAGGTAAATTTCTGTGTTCCTTATTCTCTCAAAATCTTCGATTTTGTTTTC
GTTCGATCCCAATTTCGTATATGTTCTTTGGTTTAGATTCTGTTAATCTTAGATCGAAGACGATTTTCTG
GGTTTGATCGTTAGATATCATCTTAATTCTCGATTAGGGTTTCATAGATATCATCCGATTTGTTCAAATA
ATTTGAGTTTTGTCGAATAATTACTCTTCGATTTGTGATTTCTATCTAGATCTGGTGTTAGTTTCTAGTT
TGTGCGATCGAATTTGTCGATTAATCTGAGTTTTTCTGATTAACAGAATGCCTAAGAAAAAGAGAAAGGT
TCCTAAGAAAAAGAGAAAGGTTCCTAAAAAGAAAAGAAAGGTTTACCCATACGATGTTCCAGATTACGCT
GAGTATGATGCTGTCTGGTCAAAATGGGAAAGGGATGCACCAGCAGGAGAGTCACCTGGAAGAGCAGCAG
TGGTTCAGGAAATGCGTGATTGCCTTAATAACGGAAATCCAGTGCTTAACGTGGGAGCTTCAGGTCTTAC
CACCCTTCCAGACCGTCTTCCACCGCATATTACAACACTTGTTATTCCAGATAATAATCTCACCTCTTTG
CCTGAGTTGCCAGAAGGACTTAGAGAGCTTGAGGTGTCTGGAAACCTTCAGCTTACATCTCTTCCATCTC
TTCCGCAGGGTCTTCAGAAGTTGTGGGCCTATAACAATTGGCTTGCCTCTCTTCCGACTTTGCCGCCAGG
ACTTGGGGATCTTGCTGTCTCTAATAACCAGCTTACCTCTCTTCCGGAGATGCCGCCAGCACTTAGAGAG
CTTAGGGTGTCTGGTAACAACCTTACCTCTCTTCCGGCTCTTCCGTCAGGACTTCAGAAGCTTTGGGCAT
ATAACAATAGATTGACCTCTTTGCCAGAGATGTCACCAGGTCTTCAGGAACTTGATGTCTCTCATAATCA
GCTTACCAGATTGCCGCAATCTCTCACTGGTCTTTCTTCTGCTGCAAGAGTTTATCTTGACGGGAATCCA
CTTTCTGTTAGAACTCTTCAGGCTCTTAGAGACATCATTGGACATTCAGGAATCAGGATACACTTCGATA
TGGCTGGGCCTTCTGTCCCTAGAGAAGCCAGAGCACTTCACCTTGCTGTCGCTGACTGGCTTACTTCTGC
AAGAGAGGGGGAAGCTGCCCAGGCAGACAGATGGCAGGCTTTCGGACTTGAAGATAACGCCGCCGCCTTC
TCTCTTGTCCTTGACAGACTTCGTGAGACTGAAAACTTCAAAAAAGACGCTGGATTTAAGGCACAGATAT
CATCTTGGCTTACACAACTTGCTGAAGATGCTGCTCTTAGAGCAAAAACCTTTGCCATGGCAACAGAGGC
AACATCAACCTGCGAGGACAGAGTCACACATGCCCTTCACCAGATGAATAACGTTCAACTTGTTCATAAT
GCAGAAAAAGGGGAATACGACAACAATCTCCAGGGGCTTGTTTCTACTGGGCGTGAGATGTTCAGACTTG
CAACACTTGAACAGATTGCCAGAGAAAAAGCCGGAACACTTGCTCTTGTCGATGACGTTGAGGTCTATCT
TGCTTTCCAGAATAAGCTTAAGGAATCACTTGAGCTTACCTCTGTGACTTCAGAAATGCGTTTCTTTGAC
GTTTCTGGAGTGACTGTTTCAGACCTTCAGGCTGCTGAGCTTCAGGTGAAAACCGCTGAAAACTCTGGGT
TCAGTAAATGGATACTTCAGTGGGGGCCGCTTCACTCTGTGCTTGAAAGAAAA
[234 nt withheld, positions 3484-3717]
TTCGGAGGAGGTGGCTCATCTGGCGGAGGTATGGTGAGTAAGGGTGAAGAAGATAATATGGCAATAATTA
AAGAATTTATGCGTTTTAAAGTCCATATGGAAGGATCAGTCAATGGTCATGAATTCGAAATTGAGGGGGA
AGGTGAAGGAAGGCCGTATGAGGGGACTCAGACCGCTAAACTCAAGGTGACCAAGGGTGGGCCTTTGCCG
TTTGCATGGGATATCCTCTCTCCACAATTTATGTATGGATCAAAGGCTTACGTCAAGCACCCGGCTGACA
TACCTGACTATCTTAAACTCTCTTTCCCGGAAGGTTTTAAGTGGGAAAGAGTGATGAATTTCGAAGATGG
TGGGGTTGTGACCGTTACACAAGATTCAAGTCTGCAGGATGGAGAGTTTATTTACAAGGTTAAACTCAGA
GGTACCAATTTCCCGTCTGACGGGCCTGTGATGCAAAAAAAGACTATGGGGTGGGAGGCCTCTTCAGAAA
GAATGTATCCTGAGGATGGAGCACTCAAGGGTGAAATTAAACAAAGATTGAAGCTTAAAGATGGAGGTCA
TTATGACGCCGAAGTGAAAACTACATATAAGGCAAAGAAGCCAGTCCAATTGCCGGGAGCATATAATGTG
AATATTAAACTCGATATCACCTCTCACAATGAAGATTATACTATCGTCGAACAGTATGAAAGGGCCGAAG
GTCGTCATTCAACCGGAGGTATGGATGAGCTCTATAAGTGAGCTTGGAATGGATCTTCGATCCCGATCGT
TCAAACATTTGGCAATAAAGTTTCTTAAGATTGAATCCTGTTGCCGGTCTTGCGACGATTATCATATAAT
TTCTGTTGAATTACGTTAAGCATGTAATAATTAACATGTAATGCATGACGTTATTTATGAGATGGGTTTT
TATGATTAGAGTCCCGCAATTATACATTTAATACGCGATAGAAAACAAAATATAGCGCGCAAACTAGGAT
AAATTATCGCGCGCGGTGTCATCTATGTTACTAGATCGGGAATTGCCAAGCTAATTCTTGAAGACGAAAG
GGCCTCGTGATACGCCTATTTTTATAGGTTAATGTCATGATAATAATGGTTTCTTAGACGTCAGGTGGCA
CTTTTCGGGGAAATGTGCGCGGAACCCCTATTTGTTTATTTTTCTAAATACATTCAAATATGTATCCGCT
CATGAGACAATAACCCTGATAAATGCTTCAATAATGGGACCGACTCGCGCTGTCATGAGACGAATTCTGA
CAGGATATATTGGCGGGTAAACCTAAGAGAAAAGAGCGTTTATTAGAATAATCGGATATTTAAAAGGGCG
TGAAAAGGTTTATCCGTTCGTCCATTTGTATGTGCATGCCAACCACAGGGTTCCCCTCGGGATCAAAGTA
CTTTGATCCAACCCCTCCGCTGCTATAGTGCAGTCGGCTTCTGACGTTCAGTGCAGCCGTCATCTGAAAA
CGACATGTCGCACAAGTCCTAAGTTACGCGACAGGCTGCCGCCCTGCCCTTTTCCTGGCGTTTTCTTGTC
GCGTGTTTTAGTCGCATAAAGTAGAATACTTGCGACTAGAACCGGAGACATTACGCCATGAACAAGAGCG
CCGCCGCTGGCCTGCTGGGCTATGCCCGCGTCAGCACCGACGACCAGGACTTGACCAACCAACGGGCCGA
ACTGCACGCGGCCGGCTGCACCAAGCTGTTTTCCGAGAAGATCACCGGCACCAGGCGCGACCGCCCGGAG
CTGGCCAGGATGCTTGACCACCTACGCCCTGGCGACGTTGTGACAGTGACCAGGCTAGACCGCCTGGCCC
GCAGCACCCGCGACCTACTGGACATTGCCGAGCGCATCCAGGAGGCCGGCGCGGGCCTGCGTAGCCTGGC
AGAGCCGTGGGCCGACACCACCACGCCGGCCGGCCGCATGGTGTTGACCGTGTTCGCCGGCATTGCCGAG
TTCGAGCGTTCCCTAATCATCGACCGCACCCGGAGCGGGCGCGAGGCCGCCAAGGCCCGAGGCGTGAAGT
TTGGCCCCCGCCCTACCCTCACCCCGGCACAGATCGCGCACGCCCGCGAGCTGATCGACCAGGAAGGCCG
CACCGTGAAAGAGGCGGCTGCACTGCTTGGCGTGCATCGCTCGACCCTGTACCGCGCACTTGAGCGCAGC
GAGGAAGTGACGCCCACCGAGGCCAGGCGGCGCGGTGCCTTCCGTGAGGACGCATTGACCGAGGCCGACG
CCCTGGCGGCCGCCGAGAATGAACGCCAAGAGGAACAAGCATGAAACCGCACCAGGACGGCCAGGACGAA
CCGTTTTTCATTACCGAAGAGATCGAGGCGGAGATGATCGCGGCCGGGTACGTGTTCGAGCCGCCCGCGC
ACCTCTCAACCGTGCGGCTGCATGAAATCCTGGCCGGTTTGTCTGATGCCAAGCTGGCGGCCTGGCCGGC
CAGCTTGGCCGCTGAAGAAACCGAGCGCCGCCGTCTAAAAAGGTGATGTGTATTTGAGTAAAACAGCTTG
CGTCATGCGGTCGCTGCGTATATGATGCGATGAGTAAATAAACAAATACGCAAGGGGAACGCATGAAGGT
TATCGCTGTACTTAACCAGAAAGGCGGGTCAGGCAAGACGACCATCGCAACCCATCTAGCCCGCGCCCTG
CAACTCGCCGGGGCCGATGTTCTGTTAGTCGATTCCGATCCCCAGGGCAGTGCCCGCGATTGGGCGGCCG
TGCGGGAAGATCAACCGCTAACCGTTGTCGGCATCGACCGCCCGACGATTGACCGCGACGTGAAGGCCAT
CGGCCGGCGCGACTTCGTAGTGATCGACGGAGCGCCCCAGGCGGCGGACTTGGCTGTGTCCGCGATCAAG
GCAGCCGACTTCGTGCTGATTCCGGTGCAGCCAAGCCCTTACGACATATGGGCCACCGCCGACCTGGTGG
AGCTGGTTAAGCAGCGCATTGAGGTCACGGATGGAAGGCTACAAGCGGCCTTTGTCGTGTCGCGGGCGAT
CAAAGGCACGCGCATCGGCGGTGAGGTTGCCGAGGCGCTGGCCGGGTACGAGCTGCCCATTCTTGAGTCC
CGTATCACGCAGCGCGTGAGCTACCCAGGCACTGCCGCCGCCGGCACAACCGTTCTTGAATCAGAACCCG
AGGGCGACGCTGCCCGCGAGGTCCAGGCGCTGGCCGCTGAAATTAAATCAAAACTCATTTGAGTTAATGA
GGTAAAGAGAAAATGAGCAAAAGCACAAACACGCTAAGTGCCGGCCGTCCGAGCGCACGCAGCAGCAAGG
CTGCAACGTTGGCCAGCCTGGCAGACACGCCAGCCATGAAGCGGGTCAACTTTCAGTTGCCGGCGGAGGA
TCACACCAAGCTGAAGATGTACGCGGTACGCCAAGGCAAGACCATTACCGAGCTGCTATCTGAATACATC
GCGCAGCTACCAGAGTAAATGAGCAAATGAATAAATGAGTAGATGAATTTTAGCGGCTAAAGGAGGCGGC
ATGGAAAATCAAGAACAACCAGGCACCGACGCCGTGGAATGCCCCATGTGTGGAGGAACGGGCGGTTGGC
CAGGCGTAAGCGGCTGGGTTGCCTGCCGGCCCTGCAATGGCACTGGAACCCCCAAGCCCGAGGAATCGGC
GTGAGCGGTCGCAAACCATCCGGCCCGGTACAAATCGGCGCGGCGCTGGGTGATGACCTGGTGGAGAAGT
TGAAGGCCGCGCAGGCCGCCCAGCGGCAACGCATCGAGGCAGAAGCACGCCCCGGTGAATCGTGGCAAGC
GGCCGCTGATCGAATCCGCAAAGAATCCCGGCAACCGCCGGCAGCCGGTGCGCCGTCGATTAGGAAGCCG
CCCAAGGGCGACGAGCAACCAGATTTTTTCGTTCCGATGCTCTATGACGTGGGCACCCGCGATAGTCGCA
GCATCATGGACGTGGCCGTTTTCCGTCTGTCGAAGCGTGACCGACGAGCTGGCGAGGTGATCCGCTACGA
GCTTCCAGACGGGCACGTAGAGGTTTCCGCAGGGCCGGCCGGCATGGCCAGTGTGTGGGATTACGACCTG
GTACTGATGGCGGTTTCCCATCTAACCGAATCCATGAACCGATACCGGGAAGGGAAGGGAGACAAGCCCG
GCCGCGTGTTCCGTCCACACGTTGCGGACGTACTCAAGTTCTGCCGGCGAGCCGATGGCGGAAAGCAGAA
AGACGACCTGGTAGAAACCTGCATTCGGTTAAACACCACGCACGTTGCCATGCAGCGTACGAAGAAGGCC
AAGAACGGCCGCCTGGTGACGGTATCCGAGGGTGAAGCCTTGATTAGCCGCTACAAGATCGTAAAGAGCG
AAACCGGGCGGCCGGAGTACATCGAGATCGAGCTAGCTGATTGGATGTACCGCGAGATCACAGAAGGCAA
GAACCCGGACGTGCTGACGGTTCACCCCGATTACTTTTTGATCGATCCCGGCATCGGCCGTTTTCTCTAC
CGCCTGGCACGCCGCGCCGCAGGCAAGGCAGAAGCCAGATGGTTGTTCAAGACGATCTACGAACGCAGTG
GCAGCGCCGGAGAGTTCAAGAAGTTCTGTTTCACCGTGCGCAAGCTGATCGGGTCAAATGACCTGCCGGA
GTACGATTTGAAGGAGGAGGCGGGGCAGGCTGGCCCGATCCTAGTCATGCGCTACCGCAACCTGATCGAG
GGCGAAGCATCCGCCGGTTCCTAATGTACGGAGCAGATGCTAGGGCAAATTGCCCTAGCAGGGGAAAAAG
GTCGAAAAGGACTCTTTCCTGTGGATAGCACGTACATTGGGAACCCAAAGCCGTACATTGGGAACCGGAA
CCCGTACATTGGGAACCCAAAGCCGTACATTGGGAACCGGTCACACATGTAAGTGACTGATATAAAAGAG
AAAAAAGGCGATTTTTCCGCCTAAAACTCTTTAAAACTTATTAAAACTCTTAAAACCCGCCTGGCCTGTG
CATAACTGTCTGGCCAGCGCACAGCCGAAGAGCTGCAAAAAGCGCCTACCCTTCGGTCGCTGCGCTCCCT
ACGCCCCGCCGCTTCGCGTCGGCCTATCGCGGCCGCTGGCCGCTCAAAAATGGCTGGCCTACGGCCAGGC
AATCTACCAGGGCGCGGACAAGCCGCGCCGTCGCCACTCGACCGCCGGCGCCCACATCAAGGCACCCTGC
CTCGCGCGTTTCGGTGATGACGGTGAAAACCTCTGACACATGCAGCTCCCGGTGACGGTCACAGCTTGTC
TGTAAGCGGATGCCGGGAGCAGACAAGCCCGTCAGGGCGCGTCAGCGGGTGTTGGCGGGTGTCGGGGCGC
AGCCATGACCCAGTCACGTAGCGATAGCGGAGTGTATACTGGCTTAACTATGCGGCATCAGAGCAGATTG
TACTGAGAGTGCACCATATGCGGTGTGAAATACCGCACAGATGCGTAAGGAGAAAATACCGCATCAGGCG
CTCTTCCGCTTCCTCGCTCACTGACTCGCTGCGCTCGGTCGTTCGGCTGCGGCGAGCGGTATCAGCTCAC
TCAAAGGCGGTAATACGGTTATCCACAGAATCAGGGGATAACGCAGGAAAGAACATGTGAGCAAAAGGCC
AGCAAAAGGCCAGGAACCGTAAAAAGGCCGCGTTGCTGGCGTTTTTCCATAGGCTCCGCCCCCCTGACGA
GCATCACAAAAATCGACGCTCAAGTCAGAGGTGGCGAAACCCGACAGGACTATAAAGATACCAGGCGTTT
CCCCCTGGAAGCTCCCTCGTGCGCTCTCCTGTTCCGACCCTGCCGCTTACCGGATACCTGTCCGCCTTTC
TCCCTTCGGGAAGCGTGGCGCTTTCTCATAGCTCACGCTGTAGGTATCTCAGTTCGGTGTAGGTCGTTCG
CTCCAAGCTGGGCTGTGTGCACGAACCCCCCGTTCAGCCCGACCGCTGCGCCTTATCCGGTAACTATCGT
CTTGAGTCCAACCCGGTAAGACACGACTTATCGCCACTGGCAGCAGCCACTGGTAACAGGATTAGCAGAG
CGAGGTATGTAGGCGGTGCTACAGAGTTCTTGAAGTGGTGGCCTAACTACGGCTACACTAGAAGGACAGT
ATTTGGTATCTGCGCTCTGCTGAAGCCAGTTACCTTCGGAAAAAGAGTTGGTAGCTCTTGATCCGGCAAA
CAAACCACCGCTGGTAGCGGTGGTTTTTTTGTTTGCAAGCAGCAGATTACGCGCAGAAAAAAAGGATCTC
AAGAAGATCCTTTGATCTTTTCTACGGGGTCTGACGCTCAGTGGAACGAAAACTCACGTTAAGGGATTTT
GGTCATGCATTCTAGGTGATTAGAAAAACTCATCGAGCATCAAATGAAACTGCAATTTATTCATATCAGG
ATTATCAATACCATATTTTTGAAAAAGCCGTTTCTGTAATGAAGGAGAAAACTCACCGAGGCAGTTCCAT
AGGATGGCAAGATCCTGGTATCGGTCTGCGATTCCGACTCGTCCAACATCAATACAACCTATTAATTTCC
CCTCGTCAAAAATAAGGTTATCAAGTGAGAAATCACCATGAGTGACGACTGAATCCGGTGAGAATGGCAA
AAGTTTATGCATTTCTTTCCAGACTTGTTCAACAGGCCAGCCATTACGCTCGTCATCAAAATCACTCGCA
TCAACCAAACCGTTATTCATTCGTGATTGCGCCTGAGCGAGTCGAAATACGCGATCGCTGTTAAAAGGAC
AATTACAAACAGGAATCGAATGCAACCGGCGCAGGAACACTGCCAGCGCATCAACAATATTTTCACCTGA
ATCAGGATATTCTTCTAATACCTGGAATGCTGTTTTCCCTGGGATCGCAGTGGTGAGTAACCATGCATCA
TCAGGAGTACGGATAAAATGCTTGATGGTCGGAAGAGGCATAAATTCCGTCAGCCAGTTTAGTCTGACCA
TCTCATCTGTAACATCATTGGCAACGCTACCTTTGCCATGTTTCAGAAACAACTCTGGCGCATCGGGCTT
CCCATACAATCGGTAGATTGTCGCACCTGATTGCCCGACATTATCGCGAGCCCATTTATACCCATATAAA
TCAGCATCCATGTTGGAATTTAATCGCGGCCTTGAGCAAGACGTTTCCCGTTGAATATGGCTCATAACAG
AACTTATTATTTCCTTCCTCTTTTCTACAGTATTTAAAGATACCCCAAGAAGCTAATTATAACAAGACGA
ACTCCAATTCACTGTTCCTTGCATTCTAAAACCTTAAATACCAGAAAACAGCTTTTTCAAAGTTGTTTTC
AAAGTTGGCGTATAACATAGTATCGACGGAGCCGATTTTGAAACCGCGGTGATCACAGGCAGCAACGCTC
TGTCATCGTTACAATCAACATGCTACCCTCCGCGAGATCATCCGTGTTTCAAACCCGGCAGCTTAGTTGC
CGTTCTTCCGAATAGCATCGGTAACATGAGCAAAGTCTGCCGCCTTACAACGGCTCTCCCGCTGACGCCG
TCCCGGACTGATGGGCTGCCTGTATCGAGTGGTGATTTTGTGCCGAGCTGCCGGTCGGGGAGCTGTTGGC
TGGCTGGTGGCAGGATATATTGTGGTGTAAACA
Features (pLannotate 1.2.2; 15 found; start..end, strand, type, name):
   2074..2100    +  CDS            3xHA (fragment): three tandem HA epitope tags
   2098..3717    +  CDS            sspH1 (fragment) (sequence partly withheld): SSPH1_SALT1 - Experimental evidence at protein level: Swiss-Prot protein existence level 1. Effector proteins function to alter host cell physiology and promote bacterial survival in host tissues (PubMed:10564523, PubMed:18005683, PubMed:16611232, PubMed:24248594). This protein is an E3 ubiquitin-protein ligase that interferes with the host's ubiquitination pathway and targets host proteins for proteasomal degradation (PubMed:10564523, PubMed:18005683, PubMed:16611232, PubMed:24248594). Can ubiquitinate ubiquitin, giving rise to polyubiquitin chains (in vitro) (PubMed:18005683). Polyubiquitina
   3748..4455    +  CDS            mCherry: mCherry is a basic (constitutively fluorescent) red fluorescent protein published in 2004, derived from Discosoma sp.. It is reported to be a very rapidly-maturing monomer with low acid sensitivity.
   4482..4734    +  terminator     NOS terminator: nopaline synthase terminator and poly(A) signal
   4855..4942    +  promoter       AmpR promoter (fragment): bla
   4975..4999    +  misc_feature   RB T-DNA repeat: right border repeat from nopaline C58 T-DNA
   5339..5740    +  CDS            Y4CG_SINFN (fragment): Protein inferred from homology: Swiss-Prot protein existence level 3. From Sinorhizobium fredii (strain NBRC 101917 / NGR234).
   6300..6929    +  CDS            pVS1 StaA: stability protein from the Pseudomonas plasmid pVS1 (Heeb et al., 2000)
   7358..8431    +  CDS            pVS1 RepA: replication protein from the Pseudomonas plasmid pVS1 (Heeb et al., 2000)
   8497..8691    +  rep_origin     pVS1 oriV: origin of replication for the Pseudomonas plasmid pVS1 (Heeb et al., 2000)
   8894..8933    +  CDS            rop (fragment): Rop protein, which maintains plasmids at low copy number; rop
   9035..9175    +  misc_feature   bom: basis of mobility region from pBR322
   9361..9949    -  rep_origin     ori: high-copy-number ColE1/pMB1/pBR322/pUC origin of replication
  10037..10852   -  CDS            KanR: aminoglycoside phosphotransferase; aph(3')-Ia; confers resistance to kanamycin in bacteria or G418 (Geneticin®) in eukaryotes
  11285..11309   +  misc_feature   LB T-DNA repeat: left border repeat from nopaline C58 T-DNA
