[The description below was written by a language model from this plasmid's Addgene catalogue record and pLannotate feature annotations shown in this document.]
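Description:
pDGB3_alpha1-pAtUBQ10:3xNLS-HA-LRR-NEL-mcherry-Tnos is a GoldenBraid-style plant binary vector built on the pDGB3_alpha1 backbone, intended for Agrobacterium-mediated transient expression in plants. The sequenced plasmid is about 11.3 kb. It carries a high-copy ColE1/pUC-type origin with the pBR322 bom region for propagation in E. coli. The pVS1 replicon (oriV, RepA and the StaA stability protein) maintains it in Agrobacterium. Bacterial selection is by kanamycin through an aph(3')-Ia KanR gene located outside the T-DNA. The rifamycin listed in the record relates to selection of the Agrobacterium host rather than to a marker annotated on the plasmid. No plant selectable marker is annotated. Nopaline-type left and right border repeats flank the region transferred into plant cells.

The single transcriptional unit was assembled by BsaI Golden Gate cloning, which destroyed the sites. According to the record it is driven by the Arabidopsis UBIQUITIN10 promoter, a constitutive promoter. The automated feature table does not annotate this promoter or the NLS repeats, which presumably lie in the unannotated region upstream of the coding features. The open reading frame encodes three nuclear localization signals and an HA epitope fused to the LRR-NEL portion of a Salmonella typhimurium effector. The annotation identifies this portion as a fragment of SspH1, an E3 ubiquitin ligase that marks host proteins for proteasomal degradation. A C-terminal mCherry follows, and the unit ends with the nopaline synthase terminator. The construct supplies the nuclear-targeted ligase component of the E3-DART system, an inducible approach for rapid depletion of target proteins in plants. The HA and mCherry tags allow the ligase to be detected and its localization to be imaged.
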