Addgene plasmid #211841: pDGB3_alpha1-pAtUBQ10:3xNLS-HA-LRR-NEL-mcherry-Tnos
Purpose: Plant transient expression cassette for the E3-DART ligase containing a nuclear localization signal.
Depositing lab: Marcela Rojas-Pierce. Depositing organization: North Carolina State University. Publication: Rapid depletion of target proteins in plants by an inducible protein degradation system. Huang L, Rojas-Pierce M. Plant Cell. 2024 Mar 6:koae072. doi: 10.1093/plcell/koae072. PubMed 38446628.
Backbone
  Vector backbone: pDGB3_alpha1
  Backbone manufacturer: Diego Orzaez Lab
  Backbone size w/o insert (bp): 6367
  Vector type: Plant Expression, Synthetic Biology
  Selectable markers: Rifamycin for Agrobacterium
Growth in bacteria
  Bacterial resistance: Kanamycin, 50 μg/mL
  Growth temperature: 37°C
  Growth strain: DH5alpha
  Copy number: High Copy
Gene/Insert
  Gene/Insert name: LRR-NEL
  Species: Salmonella typhimurium
  Promoter: UBIQUITIN10
  Tag / fusion protein: 3xNLS-HA (N terminal on insert); mCherry (C terminal on insert)
  Cloning method: Restriction Enzyme; 5′ cloning site BsaI (destroyed during cloning); 3′ cloning site BsaI (destroyed during cloning)
Terms and licenses: Academic/Nonprofit Terms; Industry Terms: Not Available to Industry
Depositor comments: Rojas-Pierce Lab plasmid pMRP1191, Design 224
How to cite: pDGB3_alpha1-pAtUBQ10:3xNLS-HA-LRR-NEL-mcherry-Tnos was a gift from Marcela Rojas-Pierce (Addgene plasmid # 211841 ; http://n2t.net/addgene:211841 ; RRID:Addgene_211841)
